Addgene plasmid #34921: pBacPuroR-NeoR
Depositing lab: Ben Lehner. Depositing organization: Centre for Genomic Regulation (CRG). Publication: Generating transgenic nematodes by bombardment and antibiotic selection. Semple JI, Biondini L, Lehner B. Nat Methods. 2012 Jan 30;9(2):118-9. doi: 10.1038/nmeth.1864. PubMed 22290182.
Backbone
  Vector backbone: pPD49.78
  Backbone size w/o insert (bp): 3300
  Modifications to backbone: PuroR and NeoR under the control of 5' and 3' bacterial elements taken from up and downstream of the Ampicillin resistance gene.
  Vector type: Bacterial Expression
  Selectable markers: Neomycin (select with G418), Puromycin
Growth in bacteria
  Bacterial resistance: Ampicillin, 100 μg/mL
  Growth temperature: 37°C
  Growth strain: DH5alpha
  Copy number: Unknown
Gene/Insert 1
  Gene/Insert name: Bacterial promoter::PuroR::bacterial 3p flank (alt name: Puromycin N-acetyl-tranferase (PAC))
  Species: Streptomyces
  Insert size (bp): 979
Gene/Insert 2
  Gene/Insert name: Bacterial promoter::NeoR::bacterial 3p flank (alt name: neo)
  Species: Tn5 transposon
  Insert size (bp): 1170
Resource information
  A portion of this plasmid was derived from a plasmid made by: Based on pPD49.78 vector (Addgene). Puromycin resistance gene from pBabePuro (Addgene). 5' and 3' sequences flanking the AmpR gene were placed upstream and downstream of PuroR and NeoR to confer bacterial expression
Terms and licenses: Academic/Nonprofit Terms; Industry Terms: Not Available to Industry
Depositor comments: Transform this plasmid into E. coli and use as a food source for worms grown on puromycin & G418 selective plates.
How to cite: pBacPuroR-NeoR was a gift from Ben Lehner (Addgene plasmid # 34921 ; http://n2t.net/addgene:34921 ; RRID:Addgene_34921)
