[The description below was written by a language model from this plasmid's Addgene catalogue record and pLannotate feature annotations shown in this document.]
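Description:
pBacPuroR-NeoR is a bacterial expression plasmid of about 5.4 kb, built on the pPD49.78 backbone. Its purpose is to make E. coli resistant to puromycin and G418. It replicates from a high-copy ColE1/pUC-type origin and is maintained with ampicillin through an intact β-lactamase gene driven by its native bla promoter. The feature table also picks up backbone remnants: short bom and rop fragments, a lacI fragment followed by the CAP site, lac promoter and lac operator, and a small fragment matching C. elegans aex-5. None of these is described as functionally relevant in the record.

The payload is two tandem cassettes in the same orientation. The first carries the Streptomyces puromycin N-acetyltransferase gene (pac, taken from pBabePuro). The second carries the Tn5 aminoglycoside phosphotransferase gene (neo/nptII), which confers resistance to neomycin, kanamycin and G418. Each coding sequence sits directly behind a copy of the AmpR (bla) promoter and is followed by sequence from downstream of the ampicillin resistance gene, so the 5' and 3' flanks of bla supply constitutive bacterial expression. As a result the plasmid contains three copies of the bla promoter. The short bom fragments annotated upstream of each cassette probably reflect this duplicated flanking sequence.

The plasmid is not a worm transgene. It supports antibiotic selection of transgenic nematodes generated by bombardment. E. coli carrying it can survive on plates containing puromycin and G418 and so serve as a food source for the worms while non-transgenic animals are selected against.
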