Features (pLannotate 1.2.2; 16 found; start..end, strand, type, name):
     24..42      +  misc_feature   bom (fragment): basis of mobility region from pBR322
    140..244     +  promoter       AmpR promoter: bla
    245..844     +  CDS            PuroR: puromycin N-acetyltransferase; pac from Streptomyces alboniger; confers resistance to puromycin
   1009..1027    +  misc_feature   bom (fragment): basis of mobility region from pBR322
   1125..1229    +  promoter       AmpR promoter: bla
   1230..2024    +  CDS            NeoR/KanR: aminoglycoside phosphotransferase from Tn5; aph(3')-II (or nptII); confers resistance to neomycin, kanamycin, and G418 (Geneticin®)
   2712..2864    +  CDS            aex-5 (fragment): AEX5_CAEEL - Also known as kpc-3 From Caenorhabditis elegans.
   2992..3027    +  CDS            rop (fragment): Rop protein, which maintains plasmids at low copy number; rop
   3129..3228    +  misc_feature   bom (fragment): basis of mobility region from pBR322
   3326..3430    +  promoter       AmpR promoter: bla
   3431..4291    +  CDS            AmpR: β-lactamase; bla; confers resistance to ampicillin, carbenicillin, and related antibiotics
   4462..5050    +  rep_origin     ori: high-copy-number ColE1/pMB1/pBR322/pUC origin of replication
   5233..5325    +  CDS            lacI (fragment): lac repressor; lacI; The lac repressor binds to the lac operator to inhibit transcription in E. coli. This inhibition can be relieved by adding lactose or isopropyl-β-D-thiogalactopyranoside (IPTG).
   5338..5359    +  protein_bind   CAP binding site: CAP binding activates transcription in the presence of cAMP. E. coli catabolite activator protein
   5374..5404    +  promoter       lac promoter: promoter for the E. coli lac operon
   5412..5428    +  protein_bind   lac operator: The lac repressor binds to the lac operator to inhibit transcription in E. coli. This inhibition can be relieved by adding lactose or isopropyl-β-D-thiogalactopyranoside (IPTG). lac repressor encoded by lacI
>Addgene plasmid #34921 | pBacPuroR-NeoR | depositor full sequence | sequence record 46682 | pBacPuroR-NeoR sequence 5447 bps
ATGACCATGATTACGCCAAGCTTGAGAAAATACCGCATCAGGCGGCCTTAAGGGCCTCGTGATACGCCTA
TTTTTATAGGTTAATGTCATGATAATAATGGTTTCTTAGACGTCAGGTGGCACTTTTCGGGGAAATGTGC
GCGGAACCCCTATTTGTTTATTTTTCTAAATACATTCAAATATGTATCCGCTCATGAGACAATAACCCTG
ATAAATGCTTCAATAATATTGAAAAAGGAAGAGTATGACCGAGTACAAGCCCACGGTGCGCCTCGCCACC
CGCGACGACGTCCCCAGGGCCGTACGCACCCTCGCCGCCGCGTTCGCCGACTACCCCGCCACGCGCCACA
CCGTCGATCCGGACCGCCACATCGAGCGGGTCACCGAGCTGCAAGAACTCTTCCTCACGCGCGTCGGGCT
CGACATCGGCAAGGTGTGGGTCGCGGACGACGGCGCCGCGGTGGCGGTCTGGACCACGCCGGAGAGCGTC
GAAGCGGGGGCGGTGTTCGCCGAGATCGGCCCGCGCATGGCCGAGTTGAGCGGTTCCCGGCTGGCCGCGC
AGCAACAGATGGAAGGCCTCCTGGCGCCGCACCGGCCCAAGGAGCCCGCGTGGTTCCTGGCCACCGTCGG
CGTCTCGCCCGACCACCAGGGCAAGGGTCTGGGCAGCGCCGTCGTGCTCCCCGGAGTGGAGGCGGCCGAG
CGCGCCGGGGTGCCCGCCTTCCTGGAGACCTCCGCGCCCCGCAACCTCCCCTTCTACGAGCGGCTCGGCT
TCACCGTCACCGCCGACGTCGAGGTGCCCGAAGGACCGCGCACCTGGTGCATGACCCGCAAGCCCGGTGC
CTGACTGTCAGACCAAGTTTACTCATATATACTTTAGATTGATTTAAAACTTCATTTTTAATTTAAAAGG
ATCTAGGTGAAGATCCTTTTTGATAATCTCATGACCAAAATCCCTTAACGTGAGTTTTCGTTCCACTGAG
CGTCAGACCCCGTAGAGCTAGCGTCGACGAGAAAATACCGCATCAGGCGGCCTTAAGGGCCTCGTGATAC
GCCTATTTTTATAGGTTAATGTCATGATAATAATGGTTTCTTAGACGTCAGGTGGCACTTTTCGGGGAAA
TGTGCGCGGAACCCCTATTTGTTTATTTTTCTAAATACATTCAAATATGTATCCGCTCATGAGACAATAA
CCCTGATAAATGCTTCAATAATATTGAAAAAGGAAGAGTATGATTGAACAAGATGGATTGCACGCAGGTT
CTCCGGCCGCTTGGGTGGAGAGGCTATTCGGCTATGACTGGGCACAACAGACAATCGGCTGCTCTGATGC
CGCCGTGTTCCGGCTGTCAGCGCAGGGGCGCCCGGTTCTTTTTGTCAAGACCGACCTGTCCGGTGCCCTG
AATGAACTGCAAGACGAGGCAGCGCGGCTATCGTGGCTGGCCACGACGGGCGTTCCTTGCGCAGCTGTGC
TCGACGTTGTCACTGAAGCGGGAAGGGACTGGCTGCTATTGGGCGAAGTGCCGGGGCAGGATCTCCTGTC
ATCTCACCTTGCTCCTGCCGAGAAAGTATCCATCATGGCTGATGCAATGCGGCGGCTGCATACGCTTGAT
CCGGCTACCTGCCCATTCGACCACCAAGCGAAACATCGCATCGAGCGAGCACGTACTCGGATGGAAGCCG
GTCTTGTCGATCAGGATGATCTGGACGAAGAGCATCAGGGGCTCGCGCCAGCCGAACTGTTCGCCAGGCT
CAAGGCGAGCATGCCCGACGGCGAGGATCTCGTCGTGACCCATGGCGATGCCTGCTTGCCGAATATCATG
GTGGAAAATGGCCGCTTTTCTGGATTCATCGACTGTGGCCGGCTGGGTGTGGCGGACCGCTATCAGGACA
TAGCGTTGGCTACCCGTGATATTGCTGAAGAGCTTGGCGGCGAATGGGCTGACCGCTTCCTCGTGCTTTA
CGGTATCGCCGCTCCCGATTCGCAGCGCATCGCCTTCTATCGCCTTCTTGACGAGTTCTTCTGACTGTCA
GACCAAGTTTACTCATATATACTTTAGATTGATTTAAAACTTCATTTTTAATTTAAAAGGATCTAGGTGA
AGATCCTTTTTGATAATCTCATGACCAAAATCCCTTAACGTGAGTTTTCGTTCCACTGAGCGTCAGACCC
CGTAGAGGTCGGTACCATGGTATTGATATCTGAGCTCCGCATCGGCCGCTGTCATCAGATCGCCATCTCG
CGCCCGTGCCTCTGACTTCTAAGTCCAATTACTCTTCAACATCCCTACATGCTCTTTCTCCCTGTGCTCC
CACCCCCTATTTTTGTTATTATCAAAAAACTTCTCTTAATTTCTTTGTTTTTTAGCTTCTTTTAAGTCAC
CTCTAACAATGAAATTGTGTAGATTCAAAAATAGAATTAATTCGTAATAAAAAGTCGAAAAAAATTGTGC
TCCCTCCCCCCATTAATAATAATTCTATCCCAAAATCTACACAATGTTCTGTGTACACTTCTTATGTTTT
TTACTTCTGATAAATTTTTTTGAAACATCATAGAAAAAACCGCACACAAAATACCTTATCATATGTTACG
TTTCAGTTTATGACCGCAATTTTTATTTCTTCGCACGTCTGGGCCTCTCATGACGTCAAATCATGCTCAT
CGTGAAAAAGTTTTGGAGTATTTTTGGAATTTTTCAATCAAGTGAAAGTTTATGAAATTAATTTTCCTGC
TTTTGCTTTTTGGGGTTTCCCCTATTGTTTGTCAAGATTTCGAGGACGGCGTTTTTCTTGCTAAAATCAC
AAGTATTGATGAGCACGATGCAAGAAAGATCGGAAGAAGGTTTGGGTTTGAGGCTCAGTGGAAGGTGAGT
AGAAGTTGATAATTTGAAAGTGGAGTAGTGTCTATGGGGTTTTTGCCTTAAATGACAGAATACATTCCCA
ATATACCAAACATAACTGTTTCCTACTAGTCGGCCGTACGGGCCCTTTCGTCTCGCGCGTTTCGGTGATG
ACGGTGAAAACCTCTGACACATGCAGCTCCCGGAGACGGTCACAGCTTGTCTGTAAGCGGATGCCGGGAG
CAGACAAGCCCGTCAGGGCGCGTCAGCGGGTGTTGGCGGGTGTCGGGGCTGGCTTAACTATGCGGCATCA
GAGCAGATTGTACTGAGAGTGCACCATATGCGGTGTGAAATACCGCACAGATGCGTAAGGAGAAAATACC
GCATCAGGCGGCCTTAAGGGCCTCGTGATACGCCTATTTTTATAGGTTAATGTCATGATAATAATGGTTT
CTTAGACGTCAGGTGGCACTTTTCGGGGAAATGTGCGCGGAACCCCTATTTGTTTATTTTTCTAAATACA
TTCAAATATGTATCCGCTCATGAGACAATAACCCTGATAAATGCTTCAATAATATTGAAAAAGGAAGAGT
ATGAGTATTCAACATTTCCGTGTCGCCCTTATTCCCTTTTTTGCGGCATTTTGCCTTCCTGTTTTTGCTC
ACCCAGAAACGCTGGTGAAAGTAAAAGATGCTGAAGATCAGTTGGGTGCACGAGTGGGTTACATCGAACT
GGATCTCAACAGCGGTAAGATCCTTGAGAGTTTTCGCCCCGAAGAACGTTTTCCAATGATGAGCACTTTT
AAAGTTCTGCTATGTGGCGCGGTATTATCCCGTATTGACGCCGGGCAAGAGCAACTCGGTCGCCGCATAC
ACTATTCTCAGAATGACTTGGTTGAGTACTCACCAGTCACAGAAAAGCATCTTACGGATGGCATGACAGT
AAGAGAATTATGCAGTGCTGCCATAACCATGAGTGATAACACTGCGGCCAACTTACTTCTGACAACGATC
GGAGGACCGAAGGAGCTAACCGCTTTTTTGCACAACATGGGGGATCATGTAACTCGCCTTGATCGTTGGG
AACCGGAGCTGAATGAAGCCATACCAAACGACGAGCGTGACACCACGATGCCTGTAGCAATGGCAACAAC
GTTGCGCAAACTATTAACTGGCGAACTACTTACTCTAGCTTCCCGGCAACAATTAATAGACTGGATGGAG
GCGGATAAAGTTGCAGGACCACTTCTGCGCTCGGCCCTTCCGGCTGGCTGGTTTATTGCTGATAAATCTG
GAGCCGGTGAGCGTGGGTCTCGCGGTATCATTGCAGCACTGGGGCCAGATGGTAAGCCCTCCCGTATCGT
AGTTATCTACACGACGGGGAGTCAGGCAACTATGGATGAACGAAATAGACAGATCGCTGAGATAGGTGCC
TCACTGATTAAGCATTGGTAACTGTCAGACCAAGTTTACTCATATATACTTTAGATTGATTTAAAACTTC
ATTTTTAATTTAAAAGGATCTAGGTGAAGATCCTTTTTGATAATCTCATGACCAAAATCCCTTAACGTGA
GTTTTCGTTCCACTGAGCGTCAGACCCCGTAGAAAAGATCAAAGGATCTTCTTGAGATCCTTTTTTTCTG
CGCGTAATCTGCTGCTTGCAAACAAAAAAACCACCGCTACCAGCGGTGGTTTGTTTGCCGGATCAAGAGC
TACCAACTCTTTTTCCGAAGGTAACTGGCTTCAGCAGAGCGCAGATACCAAATACTGTCCTTCTAGTGTA
GCCGTAGTTAGGCCACCACTTCAAGAACTCTGTAGCACCGCCTACATACCTCGCTCTGCTAATCCTGTTA
CCAGTGGCTGCTGCCAGTGGCGATAAGTCGTGTCTTACCGGGTTGGACTCAAGACGATAGTTACCGGATA
AGGCGCAGCGGTCGGGCTGAACGGGGGGTTCGTGCACACAGCCCAGCTTGGAGCGAACGACCTACACCGA
ACTGAGATACCTACAGCGTGAGCATTGAGAAAGCGCCACGCTTCCCGAAGGGAGAAAGGCGGACAGGTAT
CCGGTAAGCGGCAGGGTCGGAACAGGAGAGCGCACGAGGGAGCTTCCAGGGGGAAACGCCTGGTATCTTT
ATAGTCCTGTCGGGTTTCGCCACCTCTGACTTGAGCGTCGATTTTTGTGATGCTCGTCAGGGGGGCGGAG
CCTATGGAAAAACGCCAGCAACGCGGCCTTTTTACGGTTCCTGGCCTTTTGCTGGCCTTTTGCTCACATG
TTCTTTCCTGCGTTATCCCCTGATTCTGTGGATAACCGTATTACCGCCTTTGAGTGAGCTGATACCGCTC
GCCGCAGCCGAACGACCGAGCGCAGCGAGTCAGTGAGCGAGGAAGCGGAAGAGCGCCCAATACGCAAACC
GCCTCTCCCCGCGCGTTGGCCGATTCATTAATGCAGCTGGCACGACAGGTTTCCCGACTGGAAAGCGGGC
AGTGAGCGCAACGCAATTAATGTGAGTTAGCTCACTCATTAGGCACCCCAGGCTTTACACTTTATGCTTC
CGGCTCGTATGTTGTGTGGAATTGTGAGCGGATAACAATTTCACACAGGAAACAGCT
