>Addgene plasmid #34921 | pBacPuroR-NeoR | addgene partial sequence | sequence record 44863 | Neo-R
CCATCTTGTTCAATCATACTCTTCCTTTTTCAATATTATTGAAGCATTTATCAGGGTTATTGTCTCATGA
GCGGATACATATTTGAATGTATTTAGAAAAATAAACAAATAGGGGTTCCGCGCACATTTCCCCGAAAAGT
GCCACCTGACGTCTAAGAAACCATTATTATCATGACATTAACCTATAAAAATAGGCGTATCACGAGGCCC
TTAAGGCCGCCTGATGCGGTATTTTCTCGTCGACGCTAGCTCTACGGGGTCTGACGCTCAGTGGAACGAA
AACTCACGTTAAGGGATTTTGGTCATGAGATTATCAAAAAGGATCTTCACCTAGATCCTTTTAAATTAAA
AATGAAGTTTTAAATCAATCTAAAGTATATATGAGTAAACTTGGTCTGACAGTCAGGCACCGGGCTTGCG
GGTCATGCACCAGGTGCGCGGTCCTTCGGGCACCTCGACGTCGGCGGTGACGGTGAAGCCGAGCCGCTCG
TAGAAGGGGAGGTTGCGGGGCGCGGAGGTCTCCAGGAAGGCGGGCACCCCGGCGCGCTCGGCCGCCTCCA
CTCCGGGGAGCACGACGGCGCTGCCCAGACCCTTGCCCTGGTGGTCGGGCGAGACGCCGACGGTGGCCAG
GAACCACGCGGGCTCCTTGGGCCGGTGCGGCGCCAGGAGGCCTTCCATCTGTTGCTGCGCGGCCAGCCGG
GAACCGCTCAACTCGGCCATGCGCGGGCCGATCTCGGCGAACACCGCCCCCGCTTCGACGCTCTCCGGCG
TGGTCCAGACCGCCACCGCGGCGCCGTCGTCCGCGACCCACACCTTGCCGATGTCGAGCCCGACGCGCGT
