>Addgene plasmid #34921 | pBacPuroR-NeoR | addgene partial sequence | sequence record 44865 | Neo-F 5'-CGTTGGCTACCCGTGATATT-3'
GCTTTACGGTATCGCCGCTCCCGATTCGCAGCGCATCGCCTTCTATCGCCTTCTTGACGAGTTCTTCTGA
CTGTCAGACCAAGTTTACTCATATATACTTTAGATTGATTTAAAACTTCATTTTTAATTTAAAAGGATCT
AGGTGAAGATCCTTTTTGATAATCTCATGACCAAAATCCCTTAACGTGAGTTTTCGTTCCACTGAGCGTC
AGACCCCGTAGAGGTCGGTACCATGGTATTGATATCTGAGCTCCGCATCGGCCGCTGTCATCAGATCGCC
ATCTCGCGCCCGTGCCTCTGACTTCTAAGTCCAATTACTCTTCAACATCCCTACATGCTCTTTCTCCCTG
TGCTCCCACCCCCTATTTTTGTTATTATCAAAAAACTTCTCTTAATTTCTTTGTTTTTTAGCTTCTTTTA
AGTCACCTCTAACAATGAAATTGTGTAGATTCAAAAATAGAATTAATTCGTAATAAAAAGTCGAAAAAAA
TTGTGCTCCCTCCCCCCATTAATAATAATTCTATCCCAAAATCTACACAATGTTCTGTGTACACTTCTTA
TGTTTTTTACTTCTGATAAATTTTTTTGAAACATCATAGAAAAAACCGCACACAAAATACCTTATCATAT
GTTACGTTTCAGTTTATGACCGCAATTTTTATTTCTTCGCACGTCTGGGCCTCTCATGACGTCAAATCAT
GCTCATCGTGAAAAAGTTTTGGAGTATTTTTGGAATTTTTCAATCAAGTGAAAGTTTATGAAATTAATTT
TCCTGCTTTTGCTTTTTGGGG
