>Addgene plasmid #34921 | pBacPuroR-NeoR | addgene partial sequence | sequence record 44867 | M13rev
AGGGCCTCGTGATACGCCTATTTTTATAGGTTAATGTCATGATAATAATGGTTTCTTAGACGTCAGGTGG
CACTTTTCGGGGAAATGTGCGCGGAACCCCTATTTGTTTATTTTTCTAAATACATTCAAATATGTATCCG
CTCATGAGACAATAACCCTGATAAATGCTTCAATAATATTGAAAAAGGAAGAGTATGACCGAGTACAAGC
CCACGGTGCGCCTCGCCACCCGCGACGACGTCCCCAGGGCCGTACGCACCCTCGCCGCCGCGTTCGCCGA
CTACCCCGCCACGCGCCACACCGTCGATCCGGACCGCCACATCGAGCGGGTCACCGAGCTGCAAGAACTC
TTCCTCACGCGCGTCGGGCTCGACATCGGCAAGGTGTGGGTCGCGGACGACGGCGCCGCGGTGGCGGTCT
GGACCACGCCGGAGAGCGTCGAAGCGGGGGCGGTGTTCGCCGAGATCGGCCCGCGCATGGCCGAGTTGAG
CGGTTCCCGGCTGGCCGCGCAGCAACAGATGGAAGGCCTCCTGGCGCCGCACCGGCCCAAGGAGCCCGCG
TGGTTCCTGGCCACCGTCGGCGTCTCGCCCGACCACCAGGGCAAGGGTCTGGGCAGCGCCGTCGTGCTCC
CCGGAGTGGAGGCGGCCGAGCGCGCCGGGGTGCCCGCCTTCCTGGAGACCTCCGCGCCCCGCAACCTCCC
CTTCTACGAGCGGCTCGGCTTCACCGTCACCGCCGACGTCGAGGTGCCCGAAGGACCGCGCACCTGGTGC
ATGACCCGCAAGCCCGGTGCCTGACTGTCAGACCAAGTTTACTCATATATACTTTAGATTGATTT
